>Addgene plasmid #135880 | D67_Ld_111030 | depositor full sequence | sequence record 262359 | Full Sequence
CATGTTGACATTGATTATTGACTAGTTATTAATAGTAATCAATTACGGGGTCATTAGTTCATAGCCCATA
TATGGAGTTCCGCGTTACATAACTTACGGTAAATGGCCCGCCTGGCTGACCGCCCAACGACCCCCGCCCA
TTGACGTCAATAATGACGTATGTTCCCATAGTAACGCCAATAGGGACTTTCCATTGACGTCAATGGGTGG
AGTATTTACGGTAAACTGCCCACTTGGCAGTACATCAAGTGTATCATATGCCAAGTCCGCCCCCTATTGA
CGTCAATGACGGTAAATGGCCCGCCTGGCATTATGCCCAGTACATGACCTTACGGGACTTTCCTACTTGG
CAGTACATCTACGTATTAGTCATCGCTATTACCATGGTGATGCGGTTTTGGCAGTACACCAATGGGCGTG
GATAGCGGTTTGACTCACGGGGATTTCCAAGTCTCCACCCCATTGACGTCAATGGGAGTTTGTTTTGGCA
CCAAAATCAACGGGACTTTCCAAAATGTCGTAATAACCCCGCCCCGTTGACGCAAATGGGCGGTAGGCGT
GTACGGTGGGAGGTCTATATAAGCAGAGCTCGTTTAGTGAACCGTCAGATCCTCACTCTCTTCCGCATCG
CTGTCTGCGAGGGCCAGCTGTTGGGCTCGCGGTTGAGGACAAACTCTTCGCGGTCTTTCCAGTACTCTTG
GATCGGAAACCCGTCGGCCTCCGAACGGTACTCCGCCACCGAGGGACCTGAGCGAGTCCGCATCGACCGG
ATCGGAAAACCTCTCGAGAAAGGCGTCTAACCAGTCACAGTCGCAAGGTAGGCTGAGCACCGTGGCGGGC
GGCAGCGGGTGGCGGTCGGGGTTGTTTCTGGCGGAGGTGCTGCTGATGATGTAATTAAAGTAGGCGGTCT
TGAGACGGCGGATGGTCGAGGTGAGGTGTGGCAGGCTTGAGATCCAGCTGTTGGGGTGAGTACTCCCTCT
CAAAAGCGGGCATTACTTCTGCGCTAAGATTGTCAGTTTCCAAAAACGAGGAGGATTTGATATTCACCTG
GCCCGATCTGGCCATACACTTGAGTGACAATGACATCCACTTTGCCTTTCTCTCCACAGGTGTCCACTCC
CAGGTCCAAGTTTGCCACCATGGAGTTTCAGACCCAGGTACTCATGTCCCTGCTGCTCTGCATGTCTGGT
GCGGCCGCCGCAAGCGCAATGGTCAGTAAAGCAACAGGCGGAGCAGTTAAAGCGATGCAGGCTACCAGTG
CTGCGTCCAATGCTATCGTCGTTGGTATGCAAGCCCCGTTGGGCGTGTATGCTTGCGTGGCTGAACCGCC
GAGCACAGCCTCTGGGCCCTATGCTGGGGTTAAAACAGTCGTTGTTCGAGCCATTTTGCCTCGGCGGGCC
CCGGATACTATGCAGGTGCGAGATATCCTGGACGTATATCCCGCCTCTGGCATCACCTGCGAGAAGGAAA
CGGCAGAAGCTGTGGAGAACTTTAACAGGGCAGCCAAAGTCGCTGTAGAGAAAGCTAAAGCTATGAAAGC
TACTAGGGTGACCCTGGTGATGAAGCCCGCTACGAAGTATGAGAGACTGAATGGCTTGTTTCGGGAAACC
TGCACGAAAACTATCGAGGCTGCAGGGCTCTCAGTGGAGACTTCCACAACAGCTGCAGCAACCAATACTC
TCATTATGTTCCCTGAAAAGATGTCTGTAGTGATGGTGAGTGATGATCCCGTATGTGAGAACGTTCAGTA
TGCGTTCGCCGGGGTCGTAGGCGGAGTGCACACCACTTACTATACCGATGCTGGGTCTAAGATTCATGGT
GGACACAGTTATAAATCCGTAGCTATGGCCCTCGCAGAGGAACTCAGATCTCTGGGCATGAAGGCTGAAG
CAGCCAAAGTGGAAGCCGCCGCTCAGAAGTCTCCCAGGAACGCAGCTGCGGCTATGGGCGCGCCCGGCAG
CCTGCACCACATCCTGGACGCCCAGAAGATGCTGTGGAACCACAGGGACAGGAACCTGCCTCCTCTGGCC
CCTCTGGGCCCCCACCACCATCACCACCATTGAGTCTAGACACGTGATTAATTAAGGATCCCCCGACCTC
GACCTCTGGCTAATAAAGGAAATTTATTTTCATTGCAATAGTGTGTTGGAATTTTTTGTGTCTCTCACTC
GGAAGGACATATGGGAGGGCAAATCATTTGGTCGAGATCCCTCGGAGATCTCTAGCTAGAGGATCGATCC
CCGCCCCGGACGAACTAAACCTGACTACGACATCTCTGCCCCTTCTTCGCGGGGCAGTGCATGTAATCCC
TTCAGTTGGTTGGTACAACTTGCCAACTGGGCCCTGTTCCACATGTGACACGGGGGGGGACCAAACACAA
AGGGGTTCTCTGACTGTAGTTGACATCCTTATAAATGGATGTGCACATTTGCCAACACTGAGTGGCTTTC
ATCCTGGAGCAGACTTTGCAGTCTGTGGACTGCAACACAACATTGCCTTTATGTGTAACTCTTGGCTGAA
GCTCTTACACCAATGCTGGGGGACATGTACCTCCCAGGGGCCCAGGAAGACTACGGGAGGCTACACCAAC
GTCAATCAGAGGGGCCTGTGTAGCTACCGATAAGCGGACCCTCAAGAGGGCATTAGCAATAGTGTTTATA
AGGCCCCCTTGTTAACCCTAAACGGGTAGCATATGCTTCCCGGGTAGTAGTATATACTATCCAGACTAAC
CCTAATTCAATAGCATATGTTACCCAACGGGAAGCATATGCTATCGAATTAGGGTTAGTAAAAGGGTCCT
AAGGAACAGCGATATCTCCCACCCCATGAGCTGTCACGGTTTTATTTACATGGGGTCAGGATTCCACGAG
GGTAGTGAACCATTTTAGTCACAAGGGCAGTGGCTGAAGATCAAGGAGCGGGCAGTGAACTCTCCTGAAT
CTTCGCCTGCTTCTTCATTCTCCTTCGTTTAGCTAATAGAATAACTGCTGAGTTGTGAACAGTAAGGTGT
ATGTGAGGTGCTCGAAAACAAGGTTTCAGGTGACGCCCCCAGAATAAAATTTGGACGGGGGGTTCAGTGG
TGGCATTGTGCTATGACACCAATATAACCCTCACAAACCCCTTGGGCAATAAATACTAGTGTAGGAATGA
AACATTCTGAATATCTTTAACAATAGAAATCCATGGGGTGGGGACAAGCCGTAAAGACTGGATGTCCATC
TCACACGAATTTATGGCTATGGGCAACACATAATCCTAGTGCAATATGATACTGGGGTTATTAAGATGTG
TCCCAGGCAGGGACCAAGACAGGTGAACCATGTTGTTACACTCTATTTGTAACAAGGGGAAAGAGAGTGG
ACGCCGACAGCAGCGGACTCCACTGGTTGTCTCTAACACCCCCGAAAATTAAACGGGGCTCCACGCCAAT
GGGGCCCATAAACAAAGACAAGTGGCCACTCTTTTTTTTGAAATTGTGGAGTGGGGGCACGCGTCAGCCC
CCACACGCCGCCCTGCGGTTTTGGACTGTAAAATAAGGGTGTAATAACTTGGCTGATTGTAACCCCGCTA
ACCACTGCGGTCAAACCACTTGCCCACAAAACCACTAATGGCACCCCGGGGAATACCTGCATAAGTAGGT
GGGCGGGCCAAGATAGGGGCGCGATTGCTGCGATCTGGAGGACAAATTACACACACTTGCGCCTGAGCGC
CAAGCACAGGGTTGTTGGTCCTCATATTCACGAGGTCGCTGAGAGCACGGTGGGCTAATGTTGCCATGGG
TAGCATATACTACCCAAATATCTGGATAGCATATGCTATCCTAATCTATATCTGGGTAGCATAGGCTATC
CTAATCTATATCTGGGTAGCATATGCTATCCTAATCTATATCTGGGTAGTATATGCTATCCTAATTTATA
TCTGGGTAGCATAGGCTATCCTAATCTATATCTGGGTAGCATATGCTATCCTAATCTATATCTGGGTAGT
ATATGCTATCCTAATCTGTATCCGGGTAGCATATGCTATCCTAATAGAGATTAGGGTAGTATATGCTATC
CTAATTTATATCTGGGTAGCATATACTACCCAAATATCTGGATAGCATATGCTATCCTAATCTATATCTG
GGTAGCATATGCTATCCTAATCTATATCTGGGTAGCATAGGCTATCCTAATCTATATCTGGGTAGCATAT
GCTATCCTAATCTATATCTGGGTAGTATATGCTATCCTAATTTATATCTGGGTAGCATAGGCTATCCTAA
TCTATATCTGGGTAGCATATGCTATCCTAATCTATATCTGGGTAGTATATGCTATCCTAATCTGTATCCG
GGTAGCATATGCTATCCTCATGATAAGCTGTCAAACATGAGAATTTTCTTGAAGACGAAAGGGCCTCGTG
ATACGCCTATTTTTATAGGTTAATGTCATGATAATAATGGTTTCTTAGACGTCAGGTGGCACTTTTCGGG
GAAATGTGCGCGGAACCCCTATTTGTTTATTTTTCTAAATACATTCAAATATGTATCCGCTCATGAGACA
ATAACCCTGATAAATGCTTCAATAATATTGAAAAAGGAAGAGTATGAGTATTCAACATTTCCGTGTCGCC
CTTATTCCCTTTTTTGCGGCATTTTGCCTTCCTGTTTTTGCTCACCCAGAAACGCTGGTGAAAGTAAAAG
ATGCTGAAGATCAGTTGGGTGCACGAGTGGGTTACATCGAACTGGATCTCAACAGCGGTAAGATCCTTGA
GAGTTTTCGCCCCGAAGAACGTTTTCCAATGATGAGCACTTTTAAAGTTCTGCTATGTGGCGCGGTATTA
TCCCGTGTTGACGCCGGGCAAGAGCAACTCGGTCGCCGCATACACTATTCTCAGAATGACTTGGTTGAGT
ACTCACCAGTCACAGAAAAGCATCTTACGGATGGCATGACAGTAAGAGAATTATGCAGTGCTGCCATAAC
CATGAGTGATAACACTGCGGCCAACTTACTTCTGACAACGATCGGAGGACCGAAGGAGCTAACCGCTTTT
TTGCACAACATGGGGGATCATGTAACTCGCCTTGATCGTTGGGAACCGGAGCTGAATGAAGCCATACCAA
ACGACGAGCGTGACACCACGATGCCTGCAGCAATGGCAACAACGTTGCGCAAACTATTAACTGGCGAACT
ACTTACTCTAGCTTCCCGGCAACAATTAATAGACTGGATGGAGGCGGATAAAGTTGCAGGACCACTTCTG
CGCTCGGCCCTTCCGGCTGGCTGGTTTATTGCTGATAAATCTGGAGCCGGTGAGCGTGGGTCTCGCGGTA
TCATTGCAGCACTGGGGCCAGATGGTAAGCCCTCCCGTATCGTAGTTATCTACACGACGGGGAGTCAGGC
AACTATGGATGAACGAAATAGACAGATCGCTGAGATAGGTGCCTCACTGATTAAGCATTGGTAACTGTCA
GACCAAGTTTACTCATATATACTTTAGATTGATTTAAAACTTCATTTTTAATTTAAAAGGATCTAGGTGA
AGATCCTTTTTGATAATCTCATGACCAAAATCCCTTAACGTGAGTTTTCGTTCCACTGAGCGTCAGACCC
CGTAGAAAAGATCAAAGGATCTTCTTGAGATCCTTTTTTTCTGCGCGTAATCTGCTGCTTGCAAACAAAA
AAACCACCGCTACCAGCGGTGGTTTGTTTGCCGGATCAAGAGCTACCAACTCTTTTTCCGAAGGTAACTG
GCTTCAGCAGAGCGCAGATACCAAATACTGTTCTTCTAGTGTAGCCGTAGTTAGGCCACCACTTCAAGAA
CTCTGTAGCACCGCCTACATACCTCGCTCTGCTAATCCTGTTACCAGTGGCTGCTGCCAGTGGCGATAAG
TCGTGTCTTACCGGGTTGGACTCAAGACGATAGTTACCGGATAAGGCGCAGCGGTCGGGCTGAACGGGGG
GTTCGTGCACACAGCCCAGCTTGGAGCGAACGACCTACACCGAACTGAGATACCTACAGCGTGAGCTATG
AGAAAGCGCCACGCTTCCCGAAGGGAGAAAGGCGGACAGGTATCCGGTAAGCGGCAGGGTCGGAACAGGA
GAGCGCACGAGGGAGCTTCCAGGGGGAAACGCCTGGTATCTTTATAGTCCTGTCGGGTTTCGCCACCTCT
GACTTGAGCGTCGATTTTTGTGATGCTCGTCAGGGGGGCGGAGCCTATGGAAAAACGCCAGCAACGCGGC
CTTTTTACGGTTCCTGGCCTTTTGCTGGCCTTTTGCTCACATGTTCTTTCCTGCGTTATCCCCTGATTCT
GTGGATAACCGTATTACCGCCTTTGAGTGAGCTGATACCGCTCGCCGCAGCCGAACGACCGAGCGCAGCG
AGTCAGTGAGCGAGGAAGCGGAAGAGCGCCCAATACGCAAACCGCCTCTCCCCGCGCGTTGGCCGATTCA
TTAATGCAGCTGGCACGACAGGTTTCCCGACTGGAAAGCGGGCAGTGAGCGCAACGCAATTAATGTGAGT
TAGCTCACTCATTAGGCACCCCAGGCTTTACACTTTATGCTTCCGGCTCGTATGTTGTGTGGAATTGTGA
GCGGATAACAATTTCACACAGGAAACAGCTATGACCATGATTACGCCAAGCTCTAGCTAGAGGTCGACCA
ATTCTCATGTTTGACAGCTTATCATCGCAGATCCGGGCAACGTTGTTGCCATTGCTGCAGGCGCAGAACT
GGTAGGTATGGAAGATCTATACATTGAATCAATATTGGCAATTAGCCATATTAGTCATTGGTTATATAGC
ATAAATCAATATTGGCTATTGGCCATTGCATACGTTGTATCTATATCATAATATGTACATTTATATTGGC
TCATGTCCAATATGACCGC
Features (pLannotate 1.2.2; 17 found; start..end, strand, type, name):
      7..386     +  enhancer       CMV enhancer: human cytomegalovirus immediate early enhancer
    388..587     +  promoter       CMV promoter: human cytomegalovirus (CMV) immediate early promoter
    655..693     +  misc_feature   Ad SA (fragment): adenovirus major late transcript splice acceptor (Friedrich and Soriano, 1991)
    726..935     -  CDS            PTP (fragment): TERM_ADE02 - Experimental evidence at protein level: Swiss-Prot protein existence level 1. Protein covalently bound to the viral DNA that acts as a primer for viral genomic replication by DNA strand displacement. Assembles on the viral origin of replication in an initiation complex with viral polymerase, DBP, host NFIA and host POU2F1/OCT1. During initiation, the polymerase covalently couples the first dCTP with Ser- 580 of pTP. The terminal protein stimulates the template activity over 20 fold compared to protein-free templates. Neo-synthesized viral genomes are linked to two preterminal prot
    966..1055    +  intron         chimeric intron (fragment): chimera between introns from adenovirus and immunoglobulin heavy chain genes
   1074..1120    +  CDS            IgH signal sequence (fragment): signal sequence from the mouse immunoglobulin heavy chain variable region
   2112..2167    +  polyA_signal   β-globin poly(A) signal: rabbit β-globin polyadenylation signal (Gil and Proudfoot, 1987)
   2681..4362    -  rep_origin     oriP (fragment): Epstein-Barr virus oriP replication origin (Yates et al., 2000)
   4489..4593    +  promoter       AmpR promoter: bla
   4594..5454    +  CDS            AmpR: β-lactamase; bla; confers resistance to ampicillin, carbenicillin, and related antibiotics
   5625..6213    +  rep_origin     ori: high-copy-number ColE1/pMB1/pBR322/pUC origin of replication
   6396..6488    +  CDS            lacI (fragment): lac repressor; lacI; The lac repressor binds to the lac operator to inhibit transcription in E. coli. This inhibition can be relieved by adding lactose or isopropyl-β-D-thiogalactopyranoside (IPTG).
   6501..6522    +  protein_bind   CAP binding site: CAP binding activates transcription in the presence of cAMP. E. coli catabolite activator protein
   6537..6567    +  promoter       lac promoter: promoter for the E. coli lac operon
   6575..6591    +  protein_bind   lac operator: The lac repressor binds to the lac operator to inhibit transcription in E. coli. This inhibition can be relieved by adding lactose or isopropyl-β-D-thiogalactopyranoside (IPTG). lac repressor encoded by lacI
   6661..6677    +  promoter       tet promoter (fragment): E. coli promoter for tetracycline efflux protein gene
   6687..6712    -  CDS            bla(M) (fragment): β-lactamase lacking the signal sequence; bla(M); allows cytosolic expression of β-lactamase
