>Addgene plasmid #135880 | D67_Ld_111030 | addgene full sequence | sequence record 274876 | Addgene NGS Result
GACATTGATTATTGACTAGTTATTAATAGTAATCAATTACGGGGTCATTAGTTCATAGCCCATATATGGA
GTTCCGCGTTACATAACTTACGGTAAATGGCCCGCCTGGCTGACCGCCCAACGACCCCCGCCCATTGACG
TCAATAATGACGTATGTTCCCATAGTAACGCCAATAGGGACTTTCCATTGACGTCAATGGGTGGAGTATT
TACGGTAAACTGCCCACTTGGCAGTACATCAAGTGTATCATATGCCAAGTCCGCCCCCTATTGACGTCAA
TGACGGTAAATGGCCCGCCTGGCATTATGCCCAGTACATGACCTTACGGGACTTTCCTACTTGGCAGTAC
ATCTACGTATTAGTCATCGCTATTACCATGGTGATGCGGTTTTGGCAGTACACCAATGGGCGTGGATAGC
GGTTTGACTCACGGGGATTTCCAAGTCTCCACCCCATTGACGTCAATGGGAGTTTGTTTTGGCACCAAAA
TCAACGGGACTTTCCAAAATGTCGTAATAACCCCGCCCCGTTGACGCAAATGGGCGGTAGGCGTGTACGG
TGGGAGGTCTATATAAGCAGAGCTCGTTTAGTGAACCGTCAGATCCTCACTCTCTTCCGCATCGCTGTCT
GCGAGGGCCAGCTGTTGGGCTCGCGGTTGAGGACAAACTCTTCGCGGTCTTTCCAGTACTCTTGGATCGG
AAACCCGTCGGCCTCCGAACGGTACTCCGCCACCGAGGGACCTGAGCGAGTCCGCATCGACCGGATCGGA
AAACCTCTCGAGAAAGGCGTCTAACCAGTCACAGTCGCAAGGTAGGCTGAGCACCGTGGCGGGCGGCAGC
GGGTGGCGGTCGGGGTTGTTTCTGGCGGGGGTGCTGCTGATGATGTAATTAAAGTAGGCGGTCTTGAGAC
GGCGGATGGTCGAGGTGAGGTGTGGCAGGCTTGAGATCCAGCTGTTGGGGTGAGTACTCCCTCTCAAAAG
CGGGCATTACTTCTGCGCTAAGATTGTCAGTTTCCAAAAACGAGGAGGATTTGATATTCACCTGGCCCGA
TCTGGCCATACACTTGAGTGACAATGACATCCACTTTGCCTTTCTCTCCACAGGTGTCCACTCCCAGGTC
CAAGTTTGCCACCATGGAGTTTCAGACCCAGGTACTCATGTCCCTGCTGCTCTGCATGTCTGGTGCGGCC
GCCGCAAGCGCAATGGTCAGTAAAGCAACAGGCGGAGCAGTTAAAGCGATGCAGGCTACCAGTGCTGCGT
CCAATGCTATCGTCGTTGGTATGCAAGCCCCGTTGGGCGTGTATGCTTGCGTGGCTGAACCGCCGAGCAC
AGCCTCTGGGCCCTATGCTGGGGTTAAAACAGTCGTTGTTCGAGCCATTTTGCCTCGGCGGGCCCCGGAT
ACTATGCAGGTGCGAGATATCCTGGACGTATATCCCGCCTCTGGCATCACCTGCGAGAAGGAAACGGCAG
AAGCTGTGGAGAACTTTAACAGGGCAGCCAAAGTCGCTGTAGAGAAAGCTAAAGCTATGAAAGCTACTAG
GGTGACCCTGGTGATGAAGCCCGCTACGAAGTATGAGAGACTGAATGGCTTGTTTCGGGAAACCTGCACG
AAAACTATCGAGGCTGCAGGGCTCTCAGTGGAGACTTCCACAACAGCTGCAGCAACCAATACTCTCATTA
TGTTCCCTGAAAAGATGTCTGTAGTGATGGTGAGTGATGATCCCGTATGTGAGAACGTTCAGTATGCGTT
CGCCGGGGTCGTAGGCGGAGTGCACACCACTTACTATACCGATGCTGGGTCTAAGATTCATGGTGGACAC
AGTTATAAATCCGTAGCTATGGCCCTCGCAGAGGAACTCAGATCTCTGGGCATGAAGGCTGAAGCAGCCA
AAGTGGAAGCCGCCGCTCAGAAGTCTCCCAGGAACGCAGCTGCGGCTATGGGCGCGCCCGGCAGCCTGCA
CCACATCCTGGACGCCCAGAAGATGCTGTGGAACCACAGGGACAGGAACCTGCCTCCTCTGGCCCCTCTG
GGCCCCCACCACCATCACCACCATTGAGTCTAGACACGTGATTAATTAAGGATCCCCCGACCTCGACCTC
TGGCTAATAAAGGAAATTTATTTTCATTGCAATAGTGTGTTGGAATTTTTTGTGTCTCTCACTCGGAAGG
ACATATGGGAGGGCAAATCATTTGGTCGAGATCCCTCGGAGATCTCTAGCTAGAGGATCGATCCCCGCCC
CGGACGAACTAAACCTGACTACGACATCTCTGCCCCTTCTTCGCGGGGCAGTGCATGTAATCCCTTCAGT
TGGTTGGTACAACTTGCCAACTGGGCCCTGTTCCACATGTGACACGGGGGGGGACCAAACACAAAGGGGT
TCTCTGACTGTAGTTGACATCCTTATAAATGGATGTGCACATTTGCCAACACTGAGTGGCTTTCATCCTG
GAGCAGACTTTGCAGTCTGTGGACTGCAACACAACATTGCCTTTATGTGTAACTCTTGGCTGAAGCTCTT
ACACCAATGCTGGGGGACATGTACCTCCCAGGGGCCCAGGAAGACTACGGGAGGCTACACCAACGTCAAT
CAGAGGGGCCTGTGTAGCTACCGATAAGCGGACCCTCAAGAGGGCATTAGCAATAGTGTTTATAAGGCCC
CCTTGTTAACCCTAAACGGGTAGCATATGCTTCCCGGGTAGTAGTATATACTATCCAGACTAACCCTAAT
TCAATAGCATATGTTACCCAACGGGAAGCATATGCTATCGAATTAGGGTTAGTAAAAGGGTCCTAAGGAA
CAGCGATATCTCCCACCCCATGAGCTGTCACGGTTTTATTTACATGGGGTCAGGATTCCACGAGGGTAGT
GAACCATTTTAGTCACAAGGGCAGTGGCTGAAGATCAAGGAGCGGGCAGTGAACTCTCCTGAATCTTCGC
CTGCTTCTTCATTCTCCTTCGTTTAGCTAATAGAATAACTGCTGAGTTGTGAACAGTAAGGTGTATGTGA
GGTGCTCGAAAACAAGGTTTCAGGTGACGCCCCCAGAATAAAATTTGGACGGGGGGTTCAGTGGTGGCAT
TGTGCTATGACACCAATATAACCCTCACAAACCCCTTGGGCAATAAATACTAGTGTAGGAATGAAACATT
CTGAATATCTTTAACAATAGAAATCCATGGGGTGGGGACAAGCCGTAAAGACTGGATGTCCATCTCACAC
GAATTTATGGCTATGGGCAACACATAATCCTAGTGCAATATGATACTGGGGTTATTAAGATGTGTCCCAG
GCAGGGACCAAGACAGGTGAACCATGTTGTTACACTCTATTTGTAACAAGGGGAAAGAGAGTGGACGCCG
ACAGCAGCGGACTCCACTGGTTGTCTCTAACACCCCCGAAAATTAAACGGGGCTCCACGCCAATGGGGCC
CATAAACAAAGACAAGTGGCCACTCTTTTTTTTGAAATTGTGGAGTGGGGGCACGCGTCAGCCCCCACAC
GCCGCCCTGCGGTTTTGGACTGTAAAATAAGGGTGTAATAACTTGGCTGATTGTAACCCCGCTAACCACT
GCGGTCAAACCACTTGCCCACAAAACCACTAATGGCACCCCGGGGAATACCTGCATAAGTAGGTGGGCGG
GCCAAGATAGGGGCGCGATTGCTGCGATCTGGAGGACAAATTACACACACTTGCGCCTGAGCGCCAAGCA
CAGGGTTGTTGGTCCTCATATTCACGAGGTCGCTGAGAGCACGGTGGGCTAATGTTGCCATGGGTAGCAT
ATACTACCCAAATATCTGGATAGCATATGCTATCCTAATCTATATCTGGGTAGCATAGGCTATCCTAATC
TATATCTGGGTAGCATATGCTATCCTAATCTATATCTGGGTAGTATATGCTATCCTAATTTATATCTGGG
TAGCATAGGCTATCCTAATCTATATCTGGGTAGCATATGCTATCCTAATCTATATCTGGGTAGTATATGC
TATCCTAATCTGTATCCGGGTAGCATATGCTATCCTAATAGAGATTAGGGTAGTATATGCTATCCTAATT
TATATCTGGGTAGCATATACTACCCAAATATCTGGATAGCATATGCTATCCTAATCTATATCTGGGTAGC
ATATGCTATCCTAATCTATATCTGGGTAGCATAGGCTATCCTAATCTATATCTGGGTAGCATATGCTATC
CTAATCTATATCTGGGTAGTATATGCTATCCTAATTTATATCTGGGTAGCATAGGCTATCCTAATCTATA
TCTGGGTAGCATATGCTATCCTAATCTATATCTGGGTAGTATATGCTATCCTAATCTGTATCCGGGTAGC
ATATGCTATCCTCATGATAAGCTGTCAAACATGAGAATTTTCTTGAAGACGAAAGGGCCTCGTGATACGC
CTATTTTTATAGGTTAATGTCATGATAATAATGGTTTCTTAGACGTCAGGTGGCACTTTTCGGGGAAATG
TGCGCGGAACCCCTATTTGTTTATTTTTCTAAATACATTCAAATATGTATCCGCTCATGAGACAATAACC
CTGATAAATGCTTCAATAATATTGAAAAAGGAAGAGTATGAGTATTCAACATTTCCGTGTCGCCCTTATT
CCCTTTTTTGCGGCATTTTGCCTTCCTGTTTTTGCTCACCCAGAAACGCTGGTGAAAGTAAAAGATGCTG
AAGATCAGTTGGGTGCACGAGTGGGTTACATCGAACTGGATCTCAACAGCGGTAAGATCCTTGAGAGTTT
TCGCCCCGAAGAACGTTTTCCAATGATGAGCACTTTTAAAGTTCTGCTATGTGGCGCGGTATTATCCCGT
GTTGACGCCGGGCAAGAGCAACTCGGTCGCCGCATACACTATTCTCAGAATGACTTGGTTGAGTACTCAC
CAGTCACAGAAAAGCATCTTACGGATGGCATGACAGTAAGAGAATTATGCAGTGCTGCCATAACCATGAG
TGATAACACTGCGGCCAACTTACTTCTGACAACGATCGGAGGACCGAAGGAGCTAACCGCTTTTTTGCAC
AACATGGGGGATCATGTAACTCGCCTTGATCGTTGGGAACCGGAGCTGAATGAAGCCATACCAAACGACG
AGCGTGACACCACGATGCCTGCAGCAATGGCAACAACGTTGCGCAAACTATTAACTGGCGAACTACTTAC
TCTAGCTTCCCGGCAACAATTAATAGACTGGATGGAGGCGGATAAAGTTGCAGGACCACTTCTGCGCTCG
GCCCTTCCGGCTGGCTGGTTTATTGCTGATAAATCTGGAGCCGGTGAGCGTGGGTCTCGCGGTATCATTG
CAGCACTGGGGCCAGATGGTAAGCCCTCCCGTATCGTAGTTATCTACACGACGGGGAGTCAGGCAACTAT
GGATGAACGAAATAGACAGATCGCTGAGATAGGTGCCTCACTGATTAAGCATTGGTAACTGTCAGACCAA
GTTTACTCATATATACTTTAGATTGATTTAAAACTTCATTTTTAATTTAAAAGGATCTAGGTGAAGATCC
TTTTTGATAATCTCATGACCAAAATCCCTTAACGTGAGTTTTCGTTCCACTGAGCGTCAGACCCCGTAGA
AAAGATCAAAGGATCTTCTTGAGATCCTTTTTTTCTGCGCGTAATCTGCTGCTTGCAAACAAAAAAACCA
CCGCTACCAGCGGTGGTTTGTTTGCCGGATCAAGAGCTACCAACTCTTTTTCCGAAGGTAACTGGCTTCA
GCAGAGCGCAGATACCAAATACTGTTCTTCTAGTGTAGCCGTAGTTAGGCCACCACTTCAAGAACTCTGT
AGCACCGCCTACATACCTCGCTCTGCTAATCCTGTTACCAGTGGCTGCTGCCAGTGGCGATAAGTCGTGT
CTTACCGGGTTGGACTCAAGACGATAGTTACCGGATAAGGCGCAGCGGTCGGGCTGAACGGGGGGTTCGT
GCACACAGCCCAGCTTGGAGCGAACGACCTACACCGAACTGAGATACCTACAGCGTGAGCTATGAGAAAG
CGCCACGCTTCCCGAAGGGAGAAAGGCGGACAGGTATCCGGTAAGCGGCAGGGTCGGAACAGGAGAGCGC
ACGAGGGAGCTTCCAGGGGGAAACGCCTGGTATCTTTATAGTCCTGTCGGGTTTCGCCACCTCTGACTTG
AGCGTCGATTTTTGTGATGCTCGTCAGGGGGGCGGAGCCTATGGAAAAACGCCAGCAACGCGGCCTTTTT
ACGGTTCCTGGCCTTTTGCTGGCCTTTTGCTCACATGTTCTTTCCTGCGTTATCCCCTGATTCTGTGGAT
AACCGTATTACCGCCTTTGAGTGAGCTGATACCGCTCGCCGCAGCCGAACGACCGAGCGCAGCGAGTCAG
TGAGCGAGGAAGCGGAAGAGCGCCCAATACGCAAACCGCCTCTCCCCGCGCGTTGGCCGATTCATTAATG
CAGCTGGCACGACAGGTTTCCCGACTGGAAAGCGGGCAGTGAGCGCAACGCAATTAATGTGAGTTAGCTC
ACTCATTAGGCACCCCAGGCTTTACACTTTATGCTTCCGGCTCGTATGTTGTGTGGAATTGTGAGCGGAT
AACAATTTCACACAGGAAACAGCTATGACCATGATTACGCCAAGCTCTAGCTAGAGGTCGACCAATTCTC
ATGTTTGACAGCTTATCATCGCAGATCCGGGCAACGTTGTTGCCATTGCTGCAGGCGCAGAACTGGTAGG
TATGGAAGATCTATACATTGAATCAATATTGGCAATTAGCCATATTAGTCATTGGTTATATAGCATAAAT
CAATATTGGCTATTGGCCATTGCATACGTTGTATCTATATCATAATATGTACATTTATATTGGCTCATGT
CCAATATGACCGCCATGTT
Features (pLannotate 1.2.2; 17 found; start..end, strand, type, name):
      1..380     +  enhancer       CMV enhancer: human cytomegalovirus immediate early enhancer
    382..581     +  promoter       CMV promoter: human cytomegalovirus (CMV) immediate early promoter
    649..687     +  misc_feature   Ad SA (fragment): adenovirus major late transcript splice acceptor (Friedrich and Soriano, 1991)
    720..929     -  CDS            PTP (fragment): TERM_ADE02 - Experimental evidence at protein level: Swiss-Prot protein existence level 1. Protein covalently bound to the viral DNA that acts as a primer for viral genomic replication by DNA strand displacement. Assembles on the viral origin of replication in an initiation complex with viral polymerase, DBP, host NFIA and host POU2F1/OCT1. During initiation, the polymerase covalently couples the first dCTP with Ser- 580 of pTP. The terminal protein stimulates the template activity over 20 fold compared to protein-free templates. Neo-synthesized viral genomes are linked to two preterminal prot
    960..1049    +  intron         chimeric intron (fragment): chimera between introns from adenovirus and immunoglobulin heavy chain genes
   1068..1114    +  CDS            IgH signal sequence (fragment): signal sequence from the mouse immunoglobulin heavy chain variable region
   2106..2161    +  polyA_signal   β-globin poly(A) signal: rabbit β-globin polyadenylation signal (Gil and Proudfoot, 1987)
   2675..4356    -  rep_origin     oriP (fragment): Epstein-Barr virus oriP replication origin (Yates et al., 2000)
   4483..4587    +  promoter       AmpR promoter: bla
   4588..5448    +  CDS            AmpR: β-lactamase; bla; confers resistance to ampicillin, carbenicillin, and related antibiotics
   5619..6207    +  rep_origin     ori: high-copy-number ColE1/pMB1/pBR322/pUC origin of replication
   6390..6482    +  CDS            lacI (fragment): lac repressor; lacI; The lac repressor binds to the lac operator to inhibit transcription in E. coli. This inhibition can be relieved by adding lactose or isopropyl-β-D-thiogalactopyranoside (IPTG).
   6495..6516    +  protein_bind   CAP binding site: CAP binding activates transcription in the presence of cAMP. E. coli catabolite activator protein
   6531..6561    +  promoter       lac promoter: promoter for the E. coli lac operon
   6569..6585    +  protein_bind   lac operator: The lac repressor binds to the lac operator to inhibit transcription in E. coli. This inhibition can be relieved by adding lactose or isopropyl-β-D-thiogalactopyranoside (IPTG). lac repressor encoded by lacI
   6655..6671    +  promoter       tet promoter (fragment): E. coli promoter for tetracycline efflux protein gene
   6681..6706    -  CDS            bla(M) (fragment): β-lactamase lacking the signal sequence; bla(M); allows cytosolic expression of β-lactamase
