[The description below was written by a language model from this plasmid's Addgene catalogue record and pLannotate feature annotations shown in this document.]
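Description:
D67_Ld_111030 is a mammalian expression plasmid built on the pTT3 backbone for producing the extracellular domain of a Leishmania donovani protein as a soluble, secreted recombinant protein. It is maintained in E. coli through a high-copy ColE1/pUC-type origin and selected with ampicillin via the bla gene. It also carries a fragment of the Epstein-Barr virus oriP, which allows episomal retention and higher transient yields in mammalian cells that supply EBNA1. Short lac regulatory elements and small lacI, tet promoter and bla fragments are annotated near the bacterial origin. These appear to be backbone remnants with no evident role in expression.

The expression cassette is driven by the human CMV immediate-early enhancer and promoter. This is followed by adenovirus-derived leader and splice sequences, including a fragment of a chimeric intron; the reverse-strand "PTP" annotation in this region most likely reflects adenoviral leader sequence rather than a functional coding region. A mouse immunoglobulin heavy chain signal sequence sits just upstream of the insert position and directs the product into the secretory pathway, and a rabbit β-globin polyadenylation signal terminates the transcript. The insert is a 747 bp region of a conserved hypothetical protein (LDPBK_111030), recorded as carrying a C-terminal biotinylation sequence and His tag. Neither the insert nor the tags are annotated in the feature tables, which leave the span between the signal sequence and the poly(A) signal unlabelled. The two sequence records give the same features, offset by six bases.

The tags would allow enzymatic biotinylation for capture on streptavidin and purification by metal affinity. The plasmid is associated with a systematic study of L. donovani cell surface and secreted proteins.
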