Addgene plasmid #135880: D67_Ld_111030
Purpose: Expression of Leishmania donovani ectodomain in mammalian cells
Depositing lab: Gavin Wright. Depositing organization: Wellcome Sanger Institute. Publication: Systematic identification of genes encoding cell surface and secreted proteins that are essential for in vitro growth and infection in Leishmania donovani. Roberts AJ, Ong HB, Clare S, Brandt C, Harcourt K, Franssen SU, Cotton JA, Muller-Sienerth N, Wright GJ. PLoS Pathog. 2022 Feb 24;18(2):e1010364. doi: 10.1371/journal.ppat.1010364. eCollection 2022 Feb. PubMed 35202447.
Backbone
  Vector backbone: pTT3
  Backbone manufacturer: Yves Durocher, NRC
  Backbone size w/o insert (bp): 6132
  Vector type: Mammalian Expression
Growth in bacteria
  Bacterial resistance: Ampicillin, 100 μg/mL
  Growth temperature: 37°C
  Growth strain: DH5alpha
  Copy number: High Copy
Gene/Insert
  Gene/Insert name: hypothetical protein, conserved (alt name: LDPBK_111030)
  Species: Leishmania donovani
  Insert size (bp): 747
  Tag / fusion protein: biotinylation sequence and His tag (C terminal on insert)
  Cloning method: Unknown
Terms and licenses: Academic/Nonprofit Terms; Industry Terms: Not Available to Industry
How to cite: D67_Ld_111030 was a gift from Gavin Wright (Addgene plasmid # 135880 ; http://n2t.net/addgene:135880 ; RRID:Addgene_135880)
